>Addgene plasmid #206993 | pDNR-mCherry-T2A-3xPuroR-Frame 2 | addgene full sequence | sequence record 410543 | Addgene NGS Result
CGCGATGAATAAATGAAAGCTTGCAGATCTGCGACTCTAGAGGATCTGCGACTCTAGAGGATCATAATCA
GCCATACCACATTTGTAGAGGTTTTACTTGCTTTAAAAAACCTCCCACACCTCCCCCTGAACCTGAAACA
TAAAATGAATGCAATTGTTGTTGTTAACTTGTTTATTGCAGCTTATAATGGTTACAAATAAAGCAATAGC
ATCACAAATTTCACAAATAAAGCATTTTTTTCACTGCATTCTAGTTGTGGTTTGTCCAAACTCATCAATG
TATCTTATCATGTCTGGATCTGCGACTCTAGAGGATCATAATCAGCCATACCACATTTGTAGAGGTTTTA
CTTGCTTTAAAAAACCTCCCACACCTCCCCCTGAACCTGAAACATAAAATGAATGCAATTGTTGTTGTTA
ACTTGTTTATTGCAGCTTATAATGGTTACAAATAAAGCAATAGCATCACAAATTTCACAAATAAAGCATT
TTTTTCACTGCATTCTAGTTGTGGTTTGTCCAAACTCATCAATGTATCTTATCATGTCTGGATCTGCGAC
TCTAGAGGATCATAATCAGCCATACCACATTTGTAGAGGTTTTACTTGCTTTAAAAAACCTCCCACACCT
CCCCCTGAACCTGAAACATAAAATGAATGCAATTGTTGTTGTTAACTTGTTTATTGCAGCTTATAATGGT
TACAAATAAAGCAATAGCATCACAAATTTCACAAATAAAGCATTTTTTTCACTGCATTCTAGTTGTGGTT
TGTCCAAACTCATCAATGTATCTTATCATGTCTGGATCCCCATCAAGCTGATCCGGAACTAACTAAGTAA
GCTAGCGAATCGACTCGAACTTCGTGTGCGAGTCTGGCGGGTCTGGTGGCAGTGGAGGGGGATCCCTGGT
GAGCAAGGGCGAGGAGGATAACATGGCCATCATCAAGGAGTTCATGCGCTTCAAGGTGCACATGGAGGGC
TCCGTGAACGGCCACGAGTTCGAGATCGAGGGCGAGGGCGAGGGCCGCCCCTACGAGGGCACCCAGACCG
CCAAGCTGAAGGTGACCAAGGGTGGCCCCCTGCCCTTCGCCTGGGACATCCTGTCCCCTCAGTTCATGTA
CGGCTCCAAGGCCTACGTGAAGCACCCCGCCGACATCCCCGACTACTTGAAGCTGTCCTTCCCCGAGGGC
TTCAAGTGGGAGCGCGTGATGAACTTCGAGGACGGCGGCGTGGTGACCGTGACCCAGGACTCCTCCCTGC
AGGACGGCGAGTTCATCTACAAGGTGAAGCTGCGCGGCACCAACTTCCCCTCCGACGGCCCCGTAATGCA
GAAGAAGACCATGGGCTGGGAGGCCTCCTCCGAGCGGATGTACCCCGAGGACGGCGCCCTGAAGGGCGAG
ATCAAGCAGAGGCTGAAGCTGAAGGACGGCGGCCACTACGACGCTGAGGTCAAGACCACCTACAAGGCCA
AGAAGCCCGTGCAGCTGCCCGGCGCCTACAACGTCAACATCAAGTTGGACATCACCTCCCACAACGAGGA
CTACACCATCGTGGAACAGTACGAACGCGCCGAGGGCCGCCACTCCACCGGCGGCATGGACGAGCTGTAC
AAGTCCGGAGGAGAGGGCAGAGGAAGTCTGCTAACATGCGGTGACGTAGAAGAAAACCCAGGGCCTCTGA
CTGAATACAAGCCTACTGTCAGGTTGGCTACAAGAGACGACGTTCCTAGAGCCGTGAGAACTCTGGCTGC
AGCCTTCGCCGACTACCCCGCCACGAGACACACCGTTGACCCAGATCGGCATATTGAGAGAGTGACTGAA
CTGCAGGAGCTGTTTCTTACAAGAGTTGGCCTCGACATAGGCAAGGTGTGGGTGGCGGACGACGGCGCCG
CCGTGGCCGTCTGGACCACTCCCGAATCAGTTGAGGCTGGCGCCGTATTCGCTGAGATCGGCCCGAGAAT
GGCTGAGCTCAGCGGGAGTAGGCTCGCGGCACAGCAGCAAATGGAGGGACTGCTGGCACCACACAGGCCC
AAAGAACCCGCCTGGTTCCTGGCAACCGTCGGTGTATCTCCCGATCATCAGGGGAAAGGTCTGGGCTCTG
CCGTAGTGCTCCCTGGCGTGGAGGCAGCTGAGAGAGCAGGAGTACCTGCCTTCTTGGAGACCTCCGCTCC
AAGGAATCTTCCCTTCTATGAACGGTTGGGCTTCACCGTGACAGCCGACGTGGAAGTCCCCGAAGGCCCC
CGCACTTGGTGCATGACGAGGAAGCCTGGAGCGGAAGGTAGAGGTTCTTTGCTTACCTGCGGGGACGTGG
AAGAGAACCCAGGCCCACTGACTGAATACAAGCCTACTGTCAGGTTGGCTACAAGAGACGACGTTCCTAG
AGCCGTGAGAACTCTGGCTGCAGCCTTCGCCGACTACCCCGCCACGAGACACACCGTTGACCCAGATCGG
CATATTGAGAGAGTGACTGAACTGCAGGAGCTGTTTCTTACAAGAGTTGGCCTCGACATAGGCAAGGTGT
GGGTGGCGGACGACGGCGCCGCCGTGGCCGTCTGGACCACTCCCGAATCAGTTGAGGCTGGCGCCGTATT
CGCTGAGATCGGCCCGAGAATGGCTGAGCTCAGCGGGAGTAGGCTCGCGGCACAGCAGCAAATGGAGGGA
CTGCTGGCACCACACAGGCCCAAAGAACCCGCCTGGTTCCTGGCAACCGTCGGTGTATCTCCCGATCATC
AGGGGAAAGGTCTGGGCTCTGCCGTAGTGCTCCCTGGCGTGGAGGCAGCTGAGAGAGCAGGAGTACCTGC
CTTCTTGGAGACCTCCGCTCCAAGGAATCTTCCCTTCTATGAACGGTTGGGCTTCACCGTGACAGCCGAC
GTGGAAGTCCCCGAAGGCCCCCGCACTTGGTGCATGACGAGGAAGCCTGGAGCGGAGGGCCGAGGGTCAC
TCCTTACTTGTGGTGATGTCGAGGAGAATCCTGGCCCACTGACTGAATACAAGCCTACTGTCAGGTTGGC
TACAAGAGACGACGTTCCTAGAGCCGTGAGAACTCTGGCTGCAGCCTTCGCCGACTACCCCGCCACGAGA
CACACCGTTGACCCAGATCGGCATATTGAGAGAGTGACTGAACTGCAGGAGCTGTTTCTTACAAGAGTTG
GCCTCGACATAGGCAAGGTGTGGGTGGCGGACGACGGCGCCGCCGTGGCCGTCTGGACCACTCCCGAATC
AGTTGAGGCTGGCGCCGTATTCGCTGAGATCGGCCCGAGAATGGCTGAGCTCAGCGGGAGTAGGCTCGCG
GCACAGCAGCAAATGGAGGGACTGCTGGCACCACACAGGCCCAAAGAACCCGCCTGGTTCCTGGCAACCG
TCGGTGTATCTCCCGATCATCAGGGGAAAGGTCTGGGCTCTGCCGTAGTGCTCCCTGGCGTGGAGGCAGC
TGAGAGAGCAGGAGTACCTGCCTTCTTGGAGACCTCCGCTCCAAGGAATCTTCCCTTCTATGAACGGTTG
GGCTTCACCGTGACAGCCGACGTGGAAGTCCCCGAAGGCCCCCGCACTTGGTGCATGACGAGGAAGCCTG
GAGCGTGAGGGCCCGCTTCGAGCAGACATGATAAGATACATTGATGAGTTTGGACAAACCACAACTAGAA
TGCAGTGAAAAAAATGCTTTATTTGTGAAATTTGTGATGCTATTGCTTTATTTGTAACCATTATAAGCTG
CAATAAACAAGTTAACAACAACAATTGCATTCATTTTATGTTTCAGGTTCAGGGGGAGGTGTGGGAGGTT
TTTTAAAGCAAGTAAAACCTCTACAAATGTGGTAAAATCGATAAAGATCCGTCGACCGATGCCCTTGAGA
GCCTTCAACCCAGTCAGCTCCTTCCGGTGGGCGCGGGGCATGACTATCGTCGCCGCACTTATGACTGTCT
TCTTTATCATGCAACTCGTAGGACAGGTGCCGGCAGCGCTCTTCCGCTTCCTCGCTCACTGACTCGCTGC
GCTCGGTCGTTCGGCTGCGGCGAGCGGTATCAGCTCACTCAAAGGCGGTAATACGGTTATCCACAGAATC
AGGGGATAACGCAGGAAAGAACATGTGAGCAAAAGGCCAGCAAAAGGCCAGGAACCGTAAAAAGGCCGCG
TTGCTGGCGTTTTTCCATAGGCTCCGCCCCCCTGACGAGCATCACAAAAATCGACGCTCAAGTCAGAGGT
GGCGAAACCCGACAGGACTATAAAGATACCAGGCGTTTCCCCCTGGAAGCTCCCTCGTGCGCTCTCCTGT
TCCGACCCTGCCGCTTACCGGATACCTGTCCGCCTTTCTCCCTTCGGGAAGCGTGGCGCTTTCTCATAGC
TCACGCTGTAGGTATCTCAGTTCGGTGTAGGTCGTTCGCTCCAAGCTGGGCTGTGTGCACGAACCCCCCG
TTCAGCCCGACCGCTGCGCCTTATCCGGTAACTATCGTCTTGAGTCCAACCCGGTAAGACACGACTTATC
GCCACTGGCAGCAGCCACTGGTAACAGGATTAGCAGAGCGAGGTATGTAGGCGGTGCTACAGAGTTCTTG
AAGTGGTGGCCTAACTACGGCTACACTAGAAGAACAGTATTTGGTATCTGCGCTCTGCTGAAGCCAGTTA
CCTTCGGAAAAAGAGTTGGTAGCTCTTGATCCGGCAAACAAACCACCGCTGGTAGCGGTGGTTTTTTTGT
TTGCAAGCAGCAGATTACGCGCAGAAAAAAAGGATCTCAAGAAGATCCTTTGATCTTTTCTACGGGGTCT
GACGCTCAGTGGAACGAAAACTCACGTTAAGGGATTTTGGTCATGAGATTATCAAAAAGGATCTTCACCT
AGATCCTTTTAAATTAAAAATGAAGTTTTAAATCAATCTAAAGTATATATGAGTAAACTTGGTCTGACAG
CGGCCGCAAATGCTAAACCACTGCAGTGGTTACCAGTGCTTGATCAGTGAGGCACCGATCTCAGCGATCT
GCCTATTTCGTTCGTCCATAGTGGCCTGACTCCCCGTCGTGTAGATCACTACGATTCGTGAGGGCTTACC
ATCAGGCCCCAGCGCAGCAATGATGCCGCGAGAGCCGCGTTCACCGGCCCCCGATTTGTCAGCAATGAAC
CAGCCAGCAGGGAGGGCCGAGCGAAGAAGTGGTCCTGCTACTTTGTCCGCCTCCATCCAGTCTATGAGCT
GCTGTCGTGATGCTAGAGTAAGAAGTTCGCCAGTGAGTAGTTTCCGAAGAGTTGTGGCCATTGCTACTGG
CATCGTGGTATCACGCTCGTCGTTCGGTATGGCTTCGTTCAACTCTGGTTCCCAGCGGTCAAGCCGGGTC
ACATGATCACCCATATTATGAAGAAATGCAGTCAGCTCCTTAGGGCCTCCGATCGTTGTCAGAAGTAAGT
TGGCCGCGGTGTTGTCGCTCATGGTAATGGCAGCACTACACAATTCTCTTACCGTCATGCCATCCGTAAG
ATGCTTTTCCGTGACCGGCGAGTACTCAACCAAGTCGTTTTGTGAGTAGTGTATACGGCGACCAAGCTGC
TCTTGCCCGGCGTCTATACGGGACAACACCGCGCCACATAGCAGTACTTTGAAAGTGCTCATCATCGGGA
ATCGTTCTTCGGGGCGGAAAGACTCAAGGATCTTGCCGCTATTGAGATCCAGTTCGATATAGCCCACTCT
TGCACCCAGTTGATCTTCAGCATCTTTTACTTTCACCAGCGTTTCGGGGTGTGCAAAAACAGGCAAGCAA
AATGCCGCAAAGAAGGGAATGAGTGCGACACGAAAATGTTGGATGCTCATACTCGTCCTTTTTCAATATT
ATTGAAGCATTTATCAGGGTTACTAGTACGTCTCTCAAGGATAAGTAAGTAATATTAAGGTACGGGAGGT
ATTGGACAGGCCGC
Features (pLannotate 1.2.2; 16 found; start..end, strand, type, name):
     60..143     +  CDS            large T antigen (fragment): large T antigen from SV40 (simian virus 40)
    166..300     +  polyA_signal   SV40 poly(A) signal: SV40 polyadenylation signal
    314..397     +  CDS            large T antigen (fragment): large T antigen from SV40 (simian virus 40)
    420..554     +  polyA_signal   SV40 poly(A) signal: SV40 polyadenylation signal
    568..651     +  CDS            large T antigen (fragment): large T antigen from SV40 (simian virus 40)
    674..808     +  polyA_signal   SV40 poly(A) signal: SV40 polyadenylation signal
    906..1613    +  CDS            mCherry: mCherry is a basic (constitutively fluorescent) red fluorescent protein published in 2004, derived from Discosoma sp.. It is reported to be a very rapidly-maturing monomer with low acid sensitivity.
   1677..2273    +  CDS            pac: PUAC_STRAD - Protein predicted: Swiss-Prot protein existence level 4. Detoxification of puromycin. From Streptomyces alboniger.
   2328..2924    +  CDS            pac: PUAC_STRAD - Protein predicted: Swiss-Prot protein existence level 4. Detoxification of puromycin. From Streptomyces alboniger.
   2979..3575    +  CDS            pac: PUAC_STRAD - Protein predicted: Swiss-Prot protein existence level 4. Detoxification of puromycin. From Streptomyces alboniger.
   3602..3723    -  polyA_signal   SV40 poly(A) signal: SV40 polyadenylation signal
   3746..3814    -  CDS            large T antigen (fragment): large T antigen from SV40 (simian virus 40)
   3830..3962    +  CDS            TcR (fragment): tetracycline efflux protein; tet; confers resistance to tetracycline
   4142..4730    -  rep_origin     ori: high-copy-number ColE1/pMB1/pBR322/pUC origin of replication
   4930..5790    -  CDS            AmpR: β-lactamase confers resistance to ampicillin, carbenicillin, and related antibiotics
   5791..5832    -  promoter       AmpR promoter (fragment): bla
