[The description below was written by a language model from this plasmid's Addgene catalogue record and pLannotate feature annotations shown in this document.]
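Description:
pDNR-mCherry-T2A-3xPuroR-Frame 2 is a 5.9 kb donor plasmid on the pDNR backbone, catalogued as an empty-backbone synthetic biology vector for tagging endogenous mammalian loci with mCherry. It is maintained in bacteria through a high-copy ColE1/pUC-type origin and an ampicillin resistance gene (β-lactamase with a fragment of its bla promoter). A short tetracycline efflux gene fragment is also annotated, apparently a non-functional backbone remnant.

The payload is a promoterless cassette. An mCherry coding sequence is followed by three consecutive copies of the puromycin N-acetyltransferase gene (pac). The plasmid name indicates a T2A self-cleaving peptide between mCherry and the resistance module, although the feature table does not annotate it; short unannotated gaps also separate the pac copies, and the record does not say what lies in them. No eukaryotic promoter is annotated, which fits a design in which expression of the tag and marker depends on in-frame integration into an expressed host gene. The target protein would then be fused to mCherry, and puromycin resistance would be released as a separate product. "Frame 2" indicates that this is one of a set of donors differing in reading frame, so that the cassette can be matched to the phase of the integration site.

Upstream of mCherry sit three tandem SV40 polyadenylation signals, each with an adjacent large T antigen fragment that is simply part of the SV40 sequence. Their function is not stated, but repeated terminators typically block read-through transcription. Another SV40 poly(A) signal lies downstream of the third pac copy and is annotated on the opposite strand. The associated publication describes high-throughput tagging of endogenous loci to characterise protein function. The record does not specify how the donor is integrated.
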