Addgene plasmid #206993: pDNR-mCherry-T2A-3xPuroR-Frame 2
Purpose: (Empty Backbone) Donor plasmid for Frame 2 with mCherry tag and triple Puromycin resistant marker (3xPuroR)
Depositing lab: Alejandro Chavez. Depositing organization: University of California, San Diego (UCSD). Publication: High-throughput tagging of endogenous loci for rapid characterization of protein function. Kim J, Kratz AF, Chen S, Sheng J, Kim HK, Zhang L, Singh BK, Chavez A. Sci Adv. 2024 May 3;10(18):eadg8771. doi: 10.1126/sciadv.adg8771. Epub 2024 May 1. PubMed 38691600.
Backbone
  Vector backbone: pDNR
  Vector type: Synthetic Biology
  Selectable markers: Puromycin
  Tag / fusion protein: mCherry
Growth in bacteria
  Bacterial resistance: Ampicillin, 100 μg/mL
  Growth temperature: 30°C
  Growth strain: NEB Stable
  Copy number: High Copy
Gene/Insert
  Cloning method: Gibson Cloning
Terms and licenses: Academic/Nonprofit Terms; Industry Terms: Not Available to Industry
Depositor comments: Please visit https://www.biorxiv.org/content/10.1101/2022.11.16.516691v1 for bioRxiv preprint.
How to cite: pDNR-mCherry-T2A-3xPuroR-Frame 2 was a gift from Alejandro Chavez (Addgene plasmid # 206993 ; http://n2t.net/addgene:206993 ; RRID:Addgene_206993)
